Addgene plasmid #238991: pVeBtA2-3A
Purpose: Mammalian expression of mutant bovine arrestin-2 long isoform with Venus N-terminal fusion
Depositing lab: Vsevolod Gurevich. Depositing organization: Vanderbilt University. Publication: Role of receptor-attached phosphates in binding of visual and non-visual arrestins to G protein-coupled receptors. Gimenez LE, Kook S, Vishnivetskiy SA, Ahmed MR, Gurevich EV, Gurevich VV. J Biol Chem. 2012 Mar 16;287(12):9028-40. doi: 10.1074/jbc.M111.311803. Epub 2012 Jan 24. PubMed 22275358.
Backbone
  Vector backbone: pcDNA3
  Backbone manufacturer: ThermoFisher
  Backbone size w/o insert (bp): 5400
  Vector type: Mammalian Expression
Growth in bacteria
  Bacterial resistance: Ampicillin, 100 μg/mL
  Growth temperature: 37°C
  Growth strain: DH5alpha
  Copy number: High Copy
Gene/Insert
  Gene/Insert name: arrestin-2 long
  Species: B. taurus (bovine)
  Insert size (bp): 2000
  Mutation: I386A,V387A,F388A
  Entrez Gene: ARRB2
  Promoter: CMV
  Tag / fusion protein: Venus (N terminal on insert)
  Cloning method: Restriction Enzyme; 5′ cloning site Eco RI (unknown if destroyed); 3′ cloning site Hind III (unknown if destroyed)
Terms and licenses: Academic/Nonprofit Terms; Industry Terms: Not Available to Industry
How to cite: pVeBtA2-3A was a gift from Vsevolod Gurevich (Addgene plasmid # 238991 ; http://n2t.net/addgene:238991 ; RRID:Addgene_238991)
