[The description below was written by a language model from this plasmid's Addgene catalogue record and pLannotate feature annotations shown in this document.]
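Description:
pVeBtA2-3A is a mammalian expression plasmid of about 7.5 kb built on the pcDNA3 backbone. It drives production of a mutant bovine arrestin-2 (long isoform) fused at its N-terminus to the yellow fluorescent protein Venus. In E. coli it is maintained at high copy through a ColE1/pUC-type origin and selected with ampicillin via the β-lactamase gene. An f1 origin is also present and would allow single-stranded DNA production. For mammalian cells, the backbone carries a neomycin phosphotransferase cassette between the SV40 early promoter and the SV40 polyadenylation signal, which can support G418 selection of stable transfectants.

The expression unit consists of the human CMV immediate-early enhancer and promoter, the Venus coding sequence (annotated as mVenus), the arrestin open reading frame, and the bovine growth hormone polyadenylation signal. T7 and SP6 promoters flank the insert, as is standard for pcDNA3. The insert was cloned between EcoRI and HindIII sites.

The arrestin carries three alanine substitutions, I386A, V387A and F388A, the "3A" of the name. The record does not describe their functional effect, though the associated publication concerns how receptor-attached phosphates influence arrestin binding to G protein-coupled receptors.

The catalogue entry links the insert to ARRB2, whereas the sequence annotation matches bovine ARRB1 (β-arrestin-1). The annotation agrees with the systematic name arrestin-2, so the gene link appears to reflect the confusing arrestin nomenclature. The Venus tag suits the construct to fluorescence-based monitoring of arrestin localization or receptor interaction in transfected cells, although the record does not name a specific assay.
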