Features (pLannotate 1.2.2; 22 found; start..end, strand, type, name):
     28..80      -  misc_feature   bom (fragment): basis of mobility region from pBR322
    235..614     +  enhancer       CMV enhancer: human cytomegalovirus immediate early enhancer
    615..818     +  promoter       CMV promoter: human cytomegalovirus (CMV) immediate early promoter
    814..847     +  LTR            5' LTR (truncated) (fragment): truncated 5' long terminal repeat (LTR) from HIV-1
    863..881     +  promoter       T7 promoter: promoter for bacteriophage T7 RNA polymerase
    916..1632    +  CDS            mVenus: mVenus is a basic (constitutively fluorescent) yellow fluorescent protein published in 2006, derived from Aequorea victoria. It is reported to be a rapidly-maturing monomer with moderate acid sensitivity.
   1666..2919    +  CDS            ARRB1: ARRB1_BOVIN - Experimental evidence at protein level: Swiss-Prot protein existence level 1. Functions in regulating agonist-mediated G-protein coupled receptor (GPCR) signaling by mediating both receptor desensitization and resensitization processes. During homologous desensitization, beta- arrestins bind to the GPRK-phosphorylated receptor and sterically preclude its coupling to the cognate G-protein; the binding appears to require additional receptor determinants exposed only in the active receptor conformation. The beta-arrestins target many receptors for internalization by acting as endocy
   3024..3042    -  promoter       SP6 promoter: promoter for bacteriophage SP6 RNA polymerase
   3068..3292    +  polyA_signal   bGH poly(A) signal: bovine growth hormone polyadenylation signal
   3296..3317    +  promoter       SV40 promoter (fragment): SV40 enhancer and early promoter
   3338..3766    +  rep_origin     f1 ori (sequence partly withheld): f1 bacteriophage origin of replication; arrow indicates direction of (+) strand synthesis
   3780..4109    +  promoter       SV40 promoter: SV40 enhancer and early promoter
   4176..4967    +  CDS            neo: KKA2_KLEPN - Also known as kan, nptII. Experimental evidence at protein level: Swiss-Prot protein existence level 1. Resistance to kanamycin, neomycin, paromomycin, ribostamycin, butirosin and gentamicin B. From Klebsiella pneumoniae.
   4991..5149    +  CDS            ble (fragment): BLE_KLEPN - Experimental evidence at protein level: Swiss-Prot protein existence level 1. Binding protein with a strong affinity to the bleomycin family of antibiotics. Binds to CL990; an antimitotic-antibiotic compound. From Klebsiella pneumoniae.
   5144..5265    +  polyA_signal   SV40 poly(A) signal: SV40 polyadenylation signal
   5338..5354    -  protein_bind   lac operator: The lac repressor binds to the lac operator to inhibit transcription in E. coli. This inhibition can be relieved by adding lactose or isopropyl-β-D-thiogalactopyranoside (IPTG). lac repressor encoded by lacI
   5362..5392    -  promoter       lac promoter: promoter for the E. coli lac operon
   5407..5428    -  protein_bind   CAP binding site: CAP binding activates transcription in the presence of cAMP. E. coli catabolite activator protein
   5441..5533    -  CDS            lacI (fragment): lac repressor; lacI; The lac repressor binds to the lac operator to inhibit transcription in E. coli. This inhibition can be relieved by adding lactose or isopropyl-β-D-thiogalactopyranoside (IPTG).
   5716..6304    -  rep_origin     ori: high-copy-number ColE1/pMB1/pBR322/pUC origin of replication
   6475..7335    -  CDS            AmpR: β-lactamase; bla; confers resistance to ampicillin, carbenicillin, and related antibiotics
   7336..7440    -  promoter       AmpR promoter: bla
>Addgene plasmid #238991 | pVeBtA2-3A | addgene full sequence | sequence record 473908 | Addgene NGS Result
GACGGATCGGGAGATCTCCCGATCCCCTATGGTGCACTCTCAGTACAATCTGCTCTGATGCCGCATAGTT
AAGCCAGTATCTGCTCCCTGCTTGTGTGTTGGAGGTCGCTGAGTAGTGCGCGAGCAAAATTTAAGCTACA
ACAAGGCAAGGCTTGACCGACAATTGCATGAAGAATCTGCTTAGGGTTAGGCGTTTTGCGCTGCTTCGCG
ATGTACGGGCCAGATATACGCGTTGACATTGATTATTGACTAGTTATTAATAGTAATCAATTACGGGGTC
ATTAGTTCATAGCCCATATATGGAGTTCCGCGTTACATAACTTACGGTAAATGGCCCGCCTGGCTGACCG
CCCAACGACCCCCGCCCATTGACGTCAATAATGACGTATGTTCCCATAGTAACGCCAATAGGGACTTTCC
ATTGACGTCAATGGGTGGAGTATTTACGGTAAACTGCCCACTTGGCAGTACATCAAGTGTATCATATGCC
AAGTACGCCCCCTATTGACGTCAATGACGGTAAATGGCCCGCCTGGCATTATGCCCAGTACATGACCTTA
TGGGACTTTCCTACTTGGCAGTACATCTACGTATTAGTCATCGCTATTACCATGGTGATGCGGTTTTGGC
AGTACATCAATGGGCGTGGATAGCGGTTTGACTCACGGGGATTTCCAAGTCTCCACCCCATTGACGTCAA
TGGGAGTTTGTTTTGGCACCAAAATCAACGGGACTTTCCAAAATGTCGTAACAACTCCGCCCCATTGACG
CAAATGGGCGGTAGGCGTGTACGGTGGGAGGTCTATATAAGCAGAGCTCTCTGGCTAACTAGAGAACCCA
CTGCTTACTGGCTTATCGAAATTAATACGACTCACTATAGGGAGACCCAAGCTGGAATTCGCGATCGCGG
CCACGATGGTGAGCAAGGGCGAGGAGCTGTTCACCGGGGTGGTGCCCATCCTGGTCGAGCTGGACGGCGA
CGTAAACGGCCACAAGTTCAGCGTGTCCGGCGAGGGCGAGGGCGATGCCACCTACGGCAAGCTGACCCTG
AAGCTGATCTGCACCACCGGCAAGCTGCCCGTGCCCTGGCCCACCCTCGTGACCACCCTGGGCTACGGCC
TGCAGTGCTTCGCCCGCTACCCCGACCACATGAAGCAGCACGACTTCTTCAAGTCCGCCATGCCCGAAGG
CTACGTCCAGGAGCGCACCATCTTCTTCAAGGACGACGGCAACTACAAGACCCGCGCCGAGGTGAAGTTC
GAGGGCGACACCCTGGTGAACCGCATCGAGCTGAAGGGCATCGACTTCAAGGAGGACGGCAACATCCTGG
GGCACAAGCTGGAGTACAACTACAACAGCCACAACGTCTATATCACCGCCGACAAGCAGAAGAACGGCAT
CAAGGCCAACTTCAAGATCCGCCACAACATCGAGGACGGCGGCGTGCAGCTCGCCGACCACTACCAGCAG
AACACCCCCATCGGCGACGGCCCCGTGCTGCTGCCCGACAACCACTACCTGAGCTACCAGTCCAAACTGA
GCAAAGACCCCAACGAGAAGCGCGATCACATGGTCCTGCTGGAGTTCGTGACCGCCGCCGGGATCACTCT
CGGCATGGACGAGCTGTACAAGTCCGGACTTAAGTCTCGGCGAGCGCTCGACTCCATGGGCGACAAAGGG
ACGCGGGTGTTCAAGAAGGCGAGCCCCAATGGAAAGCTCACCGTCTACCTAGGAAAGCGGGACTTTGTGG
ACCACATCGACCTCGTGGAGCCCGTGGATGGAGTGGTTCTTGTGGATCCGGAGTATCTCAAGGAGAGGAG
AGTCTATGTGACGCTCACGTGCGCCTTCCGCTACGGACGGGAGGACCTGGACGTCCTGGGCCTGACCTTT
CGCAAGGACCTGTTTGTGGCCAACGTGCAGTCTTTCCCGCCGGCCCCTGAGGACAAGAAGCCCCTGACGC
GTCTGCAGGAGCGCCTCATCAAGAAGCTGGGCGAGCATGCCTACCCTTTCACCTTTGAGATCCCTCCGAA
CCTGCCATGCTCTGTGACTTTGCAGCCGGGACCTGAAGATACAGGGAAGGCTTGCGGTGTCGACTACGAA
GTGAAAGCCTTCTGTGCGGAGAACCTGGAGGAGAAGATCCACAAGCGGAACTCCGTACGCCTGGTCATCC
GGAAGGTTCAGTATGCCCCAGAGAGGCCCGGGCCCCAGCCCACGGCCGAGACCACCAGGCAGTTCCTCAT
GTCAGACAAGCCCTTGCATCTGGAGGCCTCCCTGGACAAGGAGATCTACTACCACGGAGAACCCATCAGT
GTCAACGTCCATGTCACCAACAACACCAACAAGACGGTGAAGAAGATCAAGATCTCGGTGCGCCAGTATG
CAGACATCTGTCTGTTCAACACAGCCCAGTACAAGTGCCCTGTGGCCATGGAAGAGGCTGATGACACAGT
GGCACCCAGCTCTACGTTCTGCAAGGTCTACACGCTGACCCCCTTCCTGGCCAACAATCGAGAGAAGCGG
GGCCTCGCCCTGGACGGGAAGCTCAAACACGAGGACACGAACCTGGCCTCCAGCACCCTGTTGAGGGAAG
GAGCCAACCGGGAGATCCTGGGCATCATTGTTTCCTACAAAGTGAAAGTGAAGCTGGTGGTGTCTCGTGG
CGGCCTGTTGGGAGATCTTGCATCCAGTGATGTGGCCGTGGAACTGCCTTTCACCCTAATGCACCCCAAG
CCCAAAGAGGAACCCCCACACCGGGAAGTTCCAGAGCACGAGACGCCGGTAGATACCAATCTCATAGAAC
TTGACACCAACGATGACGACGCTGCGGCTGAGGACTTTGCCCGCCAGAGACTAAAAGGCATGAAGGATGA
CAAGGAGGAAGAGGAGGATGGTACCGGCTCTCCGCGGCTCAACGACAGAATCGATTAGCGGCCGCTGCCC
TCCCTCCGGGCAGCTCCAGGTCCACTCTCATGCACTAGGATGCTTGTTCGTCTTCTTCCTGTCCTGGCTA
AGCTTGGCCCTATTCTATAGTGTCACCTAAATGCTAGAGCTCGCTGATCAGCCTCGACTGTGCCTTCTAG
TTGCCAGCCATCTGTTGTTTGCCCCTCCCCCGTGCCTTCCTTGACCCTGGAAGGTGCCACTCCCACTGTC
CTTTCCTAATAAAATGAGGAAATTGCATCGCATTGTCTGAGTAGGTGTCATTCTATTCTGGGGGGTGGGG
TGGGGCAGGACAGCAAGGGGGAGGATTGGGAAGACAATAGCAGGCATGCTGGGGATGCGGTGGGCTCTAT
GGCTTCTGAGGCGGAAAGAACCAGCTGGGGCTCTAGGGGGTATCCCC
[124 nt withheld, positions 3338-3461]
C
[91 nt withheld, positions 3463-3553]
A
[49 nt withheld, positions 3555-3603]
CCTTTGACGTTGGAGTCCACGTTCTTT
[37 nt withheld, positions 3631-3667]
ACCCTATCTCGGTCTATTCTTTTGATTTATAAGGGATTTTGCCGATTTCGGCCTATTGGTTAAAAAATGA
GCTGATTTAACAAAAATTTAACGCGAATTAATTCTGTGGAATGTGTGTCAGTTAGGGTGTGGAAAGTCCC
CAGGCTCCCCAGCAGGCAGAAGTATGCAAAGCATGCATCTCAATTAGTCAGCAACCAGGTGTGGAAAGTC
CCCAGGCTCCCCAGCAGGCAGAAGTATGCAAAGCATGCATCTCAATTAGTCAGCAACCATAGTCCCGCCC
CTAACTCCGCCCATCCCGCCCCTAACTCCGCCCAGTTCCGCCCATTCTCCGCCCCATGGCTGACTAATTT
TTTTTATTTATGCAGAGGCCGAGGCCGCCTCTGCCTCTGAGCTATTCCAGAAGTAGTGAGGAGGCTTTTT
TGGAGGCCTAGGCTTTTGCAAAAAGCTCCCGGGAGCTTGTATATCCATTTTCGGATCTGATCAAGAGACA
GGATGAGGATCGTTTCGCATGATTGAACAAGATGGATTGCACGCAGGTTCTCCGGCCGCTTGGGTGGAGA
GGCTATTCGGCTATGACTGGGCACAACAGACAATCGGCTGCTCTGATGCCGCCGTGTTCCGGCTGTCAGC
GCAGGGGCGCCCGGTTCTTTTTGTCAAGACCGACCTGTCCGGTGCCCTGAATGAACTGCAGGACGAGGCA
GCGCGGCTATCGTGGCTGGCCACGACGGGCGTTCCTTGCGCAGCTGTGCTCGACGTTGTCACTGAAGCGG
GAAGGGACTGGCTGCTATTGGGCGAAGTGCCGGGGCAGGATCTCCTGTCATCTCACCTTGCTCCTGCCGA
GAAAGTATCCATCATGGCTGATGCAATGCGGCGGCTGCATACGCTTGATCCGGCTACCTGCCCATTCGAC
CACCAAGCGAAACATCGCATCGAGCGAGCACGTACTCGGATGGAAGCCGGTCTTGTCGATCAGGATGATC
TGGACGAAGAGCATCAGGGGCTCGCGCCAGCCGAACTGTTCGCCAGGCTCAAGGCGCGCATGCCCGACGG
CGAGGATCTCGTCGTGACCCATGGCGATGCCTGCTTGCCGAATATCATGGTGGAAAATGGCCGCTTTTCT
GGATTCATCGACTGTGGCCGGCTGGGTGTGGCGGACCGCTATCAGGACATAGCGTTGGCTACCCGTGATA
TTGCTGAAGAGCTTGGCGGCGAATGGGCTGACCGCTTCCTCGTGCTTTACGGTATCGCCGCTCCCGATTC
GCAGCGCATCGCCTTCTATCGCCTTCTTGACGAGTTCTTCTGAGCGGGACTCTGGGGTTCGAAATGACCG
ACCAAGCGACGCCCAACCTGCCATCACGAGATTTCGATTCCACCGCCGCCTTCTATGAAAGGTTGGGCTT
CGGAATCGTTTTCCGGGACGCCGGCTGGATGATCCTCCAGCGCGGGGATCTCATGCTGGAGTTCTTCGCC
CACCCCAACTTGTTTATTGCAGCTTATAATGGTTACAAATAAAGCAATAGCATCACAAATTTCACAAATA
AAGCATTTTTTTCACTGCATTCTAGTTGTGGTTTGTCCAAACTCATCAATGTATCTTATCATGTCTGTAT
ACCGTCGACCTCTAGCTAGAGCTTGGCGTAATCATGGTCATAGCTGTTTCCTGTGTGAAATTGTTATCCG
CTCACAATTCCACACAACATACGAGCCGGAAGCATAAAGTGTAAAGCCTGGGGTGCCTAATGAGTGAGCT
AACTCACATTAATTGCGTTGCGCTCACTGCCCGCTTTCCAGTCGGGAAACCTGTCGTGCCAGCTGCATTA
ATGAATCGGCCAACGCGCGGGGAGAGGCGGTTTGCGTATTGGGCGCTCTTCCGCTTCCTCGCTCACTGAC
TCGCTGCGCTCGGTCGTTCGGCTGCGGCGAGCGGTATCAGCTCACTCAAAGGCGGTAATACGGTTATCCA
CAGAATCAGGGGATAACGCAGGAAAGAACATGTGAGCAAAAGGCCAGCAAAAGGCCAGGAACCGTAAAAA
GGCCGCGTTGCTGGCGTTTTTCCATAGGCTCCGCCCCCCTGACGAGCATCACAAAAATCGACGCTCAAGT
CAGAGGTGGCGAAACCCGACAGGACTATAAAGATACCAGGCGTTTCCCCCTGGAAGCTCCCTCGTGCGCT
CTCCTGTTCCGACCCTGCCGCTTACCGGATACCTGTCCGCCTTTCTCCCTTCGGGAAGCGTGGCGCTTTC
TCATAGCTCACGCTGTAGGTATCTCAGTTCGGTGTAGGTCGTTCGCTCCAAGCTGGGCTGTGTGCACGAA
CCCCCCGTTCAGCCCGACCGCTGCGCCTTATCCGGTAACTATCGTCTTGAGTCCAACCCGGTAAGACACG
ACTTATCGCCACTGGCAGCAGCCACTGGTAACAGGATTAGCAGAGCGAGGTATGTAGGCGGTGCTACAGA
GTTCTTGAAGTGGTGGCCTAACTACGGCTACACTAGAAGAACAGTATTTGGTATCTGCGCTCTGCTGAAG
CCAGTTACCTTCGGAAAAAGAGTTGGTAGCTCTTGATCCGGCAAACAAACCACCGCTGGTAGCGGTGGTT
TTTTTGTTTGCAAGCAGCAGATTACGCGCAGAAAAAAAGGATCTCAAGAAGATCCTTTGATCTTTTCTAC
GGGGTCTGACGCTCAGTGGAACGAAAACTCACGTTAAGGGATTTTGGTCATGAGATTATCAAAAAGGATC
TTCACCTAGATCCTTTTAAATTAAAAATGAAGTTTTAAATCAATCTAAAGTATATATGAGTAAACTTGGT
CTGACAGTTACCAATGCTTAATCAGTGAGGCACCTATCTCAGCGATCTGTCTATTTCGTTCATCCATAGT
TGCCTGACTCCCCGTCGTGTAGATAACTACGATACGGGAGGGCTTACCATCTGGCCCCAGTGCTGCAATG
ATACCGCGAGACCCACGCTCACCGGCTCCAGATTTATCAGCAATAAACCAGCCAGCCGGAAGGGCCGAGC
GCAGAAGTGGTCCTGCAACTTTATCCGCCTCCATCCAGTCTATTAATTGTTGCCGGGAAGCTAGAGTAAG
TAGTTCGCCAGTTAATAGTTTGCGCAACGTTGTTGCCATTGCTACAGGCATCGTGGTGTCACGCTCGTCG
TTTGGTATGGCTTCATTCAGCTCCGGTTCCCAACGATCAAGGCGAGTTACATGATCCCCCATGTTGTGCA
AAAAAGCGGTTAGCTCCTTCGGTCCTCCGATCGTTGTCAGAAGTAAGTTGGCCGCAGTGTTATCACTCAT
GGTTATGGCAGCACTGCATAATTCTCTTACTGTCATGCCATCCGTAAGATGCTTTTCTGTGACTGGTGAG
TACTCAACCAAGTCATTCTGAGAATAGTGTATGCGGCGACCGAGTTGCTCTTGCCCGGCGTCAATACGGG
ATAATACCGCGCCACATAGCAGAACTTTAAAAGTGCTCATCATTGGAAAACGTTCTTCGGGGCGAAAACT
CTCAAGGATCTTACCGCTGTTGAGATCCAGTTCGATGTAACCCACTCGTGCACCCAACTGATCTTCAGCA
TCTTTTACTTTCACCAGCGTTTCTGGGTGAGCAAAAACAGGAAGGCAAAATGCCGCAAAAAAGGGAATAA
GGGCGACACGGAAATGTTGAATACTCATACTCTTCCTTTTTCAATATTATTGAAGCATTTATCAGGGTTA
TTGTCTCATGAGCGGATACATATTTGAATGTATTTAGAAAAATAAACAAATAGGGGTTCCGCGCACATTT
CCCCGAAAAGTGCCACCTGACGTC
